>Addgene plasmid #119862 | pAL725 | depositor full sequence | sequence record 227052 | Full sequence
ATGAATAAGAAGGTGTTAACCCTGTCTGCTGTGATGGCCAGCATGTTATTCGGTGCCGCTGCACACGCTG
CTGATACTCGCATTGGTGTAACAATCTATAAGTACGACGATAACTTTATGTCTGTAGTGCGCAAGGCTAT
TGAGCAAGATGCGAAAGCCGCGCCAGATGTTCAGCTGCTGATGAATGATTCTCAGAATGACCAGTCCAAG
CAGAACGATCAGATCGACGTATTGCTGGCGAAAGGGGTGAAGGCACTGGCAATCAACCTGGTTGACCCGG
CAGCTGCGGGTACGGTGATTGAGAAAGCGCGTGGGCAAAACGTGCCGGTGGTTTTCTTCAACAAAGAACC
GTCTCGTAAGGCGCTGGATAGCTACGACAAAGCCTACTACGTTGGCACTGACTCCAAAGAGTCCGGCATT
ATTCAAGGCGATTTGATTGCTAAACACTGGGCGGCGAATCAGGGTTGGGATCTGAACAAAGACGGTCAGA
TTCAGTTCGTACTGCTGAAAGGTGAACCGGGCCATCCGGATGCAGAAGCACGTACCACTTACGTGATTAA
AGAATTGAACGATAAAGGCATCAAAACTGAACAGTTACAGTTAGATACCGCAATGTGGGACACCGCTCAG
GCGAAAGATAAGATGGACGCCTGGCTGTCTGGCCCGAACGCCAACAAAATCGAAGTGGTTATCGCCAACA
ACGATGCGATGGCAATGGGCGCGGTTGAAGCGCTGAAAGCACACAACAAGTCCAGCATTCCGGTGTTTGG
CGTCGATGCGCTGCCAGAAGCGCTGGCGTGTGTGAAATCCGGTGCACTGGCGGGCACCGTACTGAACGAT
GCTAACAACCAGGCGAAAGCGACCTTTGATCTGGCGAAAAACCTGGCCGATGGTAAAGGTGCGGCTGATG
GCACCAACTGGAAAATCTGCAACAAAGTGGTCCGCGTACCTTATGTTGGCGTAGATAAAGACAACCTGGC
TGAATTCAGCAAGAAATAAGCTTAATTAGCTGAGCTTGGACTCCTGTTGATAGATCCAGTAATGACCTCA
GAACTCCATCTGGATTTGTTCAGAACGCTCGGTTGCCGCCGGGCGTTTTTTATTGGTGAGAATCCAAGCT
AGCTTGGCGAGATTTTCAGGAGCTAAGGAAGCTAAAATGGAGAAAAAAATCACTGGATATACCACCGTTG
ATATATCCCAATGGCATCGTAAAGAACATTTTGAGGCATTTCAGTCAGTTGCTCAATGTACCTATAACCA
GACCGTTCAGCTGGATATTACGGCCTTTTTAAAGACCGTAAAGAAAAATAAGCACAAGTTTTATCCGGCC
TTTATTCACATTCTTGCCCGCCTGATGAATGCTCATCCGGAATTTCGTATGGCAATGAAAGACGGTGAGC
TGGTGATATGGGATAGTGTTCACCCTTGTTACACCGTTTTCCATGAGCAAACTGAAACGTTTTCATCGCT
CTGGAGTGAATACCACGACGATTTCCGGCAGTTTCTACACATATATTCGCAAGATGTGGCGTGTTACGGT
GAAAACCTGGCCTATTTCCCTAAAGGGTTTATTGAGAATATGTTTTTCGTCTCAGCCAATCCCTGGGTGA
GTTTCACCAGTTTTGATTTAAACGTGGCCAATATGGACAACTTCTTCGCCCCCGTTTTCACCATGGGCAA
ATATTATACGCAAGGCGACAAGGTGCTGATGCCGCTGGCGATTCAGGTTCATCATGCCGTTTGTGATGGC
TTCCATGTCGGCAGAATGCTTAATGAATTACAACAGTACTGCGATGAGTGGCAGGGCGGGGCGTAATTTT
TTTAAGGCAGTTATTGGTGCCCTTAAACGCCTGGGGTAATGACTCTCTAGCTTGAGGCATCAAATAAAAC
GAAAGGCTCAGTCGAAAGACTGGGCCTTTCGTTTTATCTGTTGTTTGTCGGTGAACGCTCTCCTGAGTAG
GACAAATCCGCCCTCTAGATTACGTGCAGTCGATGATAAGCTGTCAAACATGAGAATTGTGCCTAATGAG
TGAGCTAACTTACATTAATTGCGTTGCGCTCACTGCCCGCTTTCCAGTCGGGAAACCTGTCGTGCCAGCT
GCATTAATGAATCGGCCAACGCGCGGGGAGAGGCGGTTTGCGTATTGGGCGCCAGGGTGGTTTTTCTTTT
CACCAGTGAGACGGGCAACAGCTGATTGCCCTTCACCGCCTGGCCCTGAGAGAGTTGCAGCAAGCGGTCC
ACGCTGGTTTGCCCCAGCAGGCGAAAATCCTGTTTGATGGTGGTTAACGGCGGGATATAACATGAGCTGT
CTTCGGTATCGTCGTATCCCACTACCGAGATATCCGCACCAACGCGCAGCCCGGACTCGGTAATGGCGCG
CATTGCGCCCAGCGCCATCTGATCGTTGGCAACCAGCATCGCAGTGGGAACGATGCCCTCATTCAGCATT
TGCATGGTTTGTTGAAAACCGGACATGGCACTCCAGTCGCCTTCCCGTTCCGCTATCGGCTGAATTTGAT
TGCGAGTGAGATATTTATGCCAGCCAGCCAGACGCAGACGCGCCGAGACAGAACTTAATGGGCCCGCTAA
CAGCGCGATTTGCTGGTGACCCAATGCGACCAGATGCTCCACGCCCAGTCGCGTACCGTCTTCATGGGAG
AAAATAATACTGTTGATGGGTGTCTGGTCAGAGACATCAAGAAATAACGCCGGAACATTAGTGCAGGCAG
CTTCCACAGCAATGGCATCCTGGTCATCCAGCGGATAGTTAATGATCAGCCCACTGACGCGTTGCGCGAG
AAGATTGTGCACCGCCGCTTTACAGGCTTCGACGCCGCTTCGTTCTACCATCGACACCACCACGCTGGCA
CCCAGTTGATCGGCGCGAGATTTAATCGCCGCGACAATTTGCGACGGCGCGTGCAGGGCCAGACTGGAGG
TGGCAACGCCAATCAGCAACGACTGTTTGCCCGCCAGTTGTTGTGCCACGCGGTTGGGAATGTAATTCAG
CTCCGCCATCGCCGCTTCCACTTTTTCCCGCGTTTTCGCAGAAACGTGGCTGGCCTGGTTCACCACGCGG
GAAACGGTCTGATAAGAGACACCGGCATACTCTGCGACATCGTATAACGTTACTGGTTTCACATTCACCA
CCCTGAATTGACTCTCTTCCGGGCGCTATCATGCCATACCGCGAAAGGTTTTGCACCATTCGATGGTGTC
GGAATTTCGGGCAGCGTTGGGTCCTGGCCACGGGTGCGCATGATCTAGAGCTGCCTCGCGCGTTTCGGTG
ATGACGGTGAAAACCTCTGACACATGCAGCTCCCGGAGACGGTCACAGCTTGTCTGTAAGCGGATGCCGG
GAGCAGACAAGCCCGTCAGGGCGCGTCAGCGGGTGTTGGCGGGTGTCGGGGCGCAGCCATGACCCAGTCA
CGTAGCGATAGCGGAGTGTATACTGGCTTAACTATGCGGCATCAGAGCAGATTGTACTGAGAGTGCACCA
CATGCGGTGTGAAATACCGCACAGATGCGTAAGGAGAAAATACCGCATCAGGCGCTCTTCCGCTTCCTCG
CTCACTGACTCGCTGCGCTCGGTCGTTCGGCTGCGGCGAGCGGTATCAGCTCACTCAAAGGCGGTAATAC
GGTTATCCACAGAATCAGGGGATAACGCAGGAAAGAACATGTGAGCAAAAGGCCAGCAAAAGGCCAGGAA
CCGTAAAAAGGCCGCGTTGCTGGCGTTTTTCCATAGGCTCCGCCCCCCTGACGAGCATCACAAAAATCGA
CGCTCAAGTCAGAGGTGGCGAAACCCGACAGGACTATAAAGATACCAGGCGTTTCCCCCTGGAAGCTCCC
TCGTGCGCTCTCCTGTTCCGACCCTGCCGCTTACCGGATACCTGTCCGCCTTTCTCCCTTCGGGAAGCGT
GGCGCTTTCTCATAGCTCACGCTGTAGGTATCTCAGTTCGGTGTAGGTCGTTCGCTCCAAGCTGGGCTGT
GTGCACGAACCCCCCGTTCAGCCCGACCGCTGCGCCTTATCCGGTAACTATCGTCTTGAGTCCAACCCGG
TAAGACACGACTTATCGCCACTGGCAGCAGCCACTGGTAACAGGATTAGCAGAGCGAGGTATGTAGGCGG
TGCTACAGAGTTCTTGAAGTGGTGGCCTAACTACGGCTACACTAGAAGGACAGTATTTGGTATCTGCGCT
CTGCTGAAGCCAGTTACCTTCGGAAAAAGAGTTGGTAGCTCTTGATCCGGCAAACAAACCACCGCTGGTA
GCGGTGGTTTTTTTGTTTGCAAGCAGCAGATTACGCGCAGAAAAAAAGGATCTCAAGAAGATCCTTTGAT
CTTTTCTACGGGGTCTGACGCTCAGTGGAACGAAAACTCACGTTAAGGGATTTTGGTCATGAGATTATCA
AAAAGGATCTTCACCTAGATCCTTTTAAATTAAAAATGAAGTTTTAAATCAATCTAAAGTATATATGAGT
AAACTTGGTCTGACAGTTACCAATGCTTAATCAGTGAGGCACCTATCTCAGCGATCTGTCTATTTCGTTC
ATCCATAGTTGCCTGACTCCCCGTCGTGTAGATAACTACGATACGGGAGGGCTTACCATCTGGCCCCAGT
GCTGCAATGATACCGCGAGACCCACGCTCACCGGCTCCAGATTTATCAGCAATAAACCAGCCAGCCGGAA
GGGCCGAGCGCAGAAGTGGTCCTGCAACTTTATCCGCCTCCATCCAGTCTATTAATTGTTGCCGGGAAGC
TAGAGTAAGTAGTTCGCCAGTTAATAGTTTGCGCAACGTTGTTGCCATTGCTACAGGCATCGTGGTGTCA
CGCTCGTCGTTTGGTATGGCTTCATTCAGCTCCGGTTCCCAACGATCAAGGCGAGTTACATGATCCCCCA
TGTTGTGCAAAAAAGCGGTTAGCTCCTTCGGTCCTCCGATCGTTGTCAGAAGTAAGTTGGCCGCAGTGTT
ATCACTCATGGTTATGGCAGCACTGCATAATTCTCTTACTGTCATGCCATCCGTAAGATGCTTTTCTGTG
ACTGGTGAGTACTCAACCAAGTCATTCTGAGAATAGTGTATGCGGCGACCGAGTTGCTCTTGCCCGGCGT
CAATACGGGATAATACCGCGCCACATAGCAGAACTTTAAAAGTGCTCATCATTGGAAAACGTTCTTCGGG
GCGAAAACTCTCAAGGATCTTACCGCTGTTGAGATCCAGTTCGATGTAACCCACTCGTGCACCCAACTGA
TCTTCAGCATCTTTTACTTTCACCAGCGTTTCTGGGTGAGCAAAAACAGGAAGGCAAAATGCCGCAAAAA
AGGGAATAAGGGCGACACGGAAATGTTGAATACTCATACTCTTCCTTTTTCAATATTATTGAAGCATTTA
TCAGGGTTATTGTCTCATGAGCGGATACATATTTGAATGTATTTAGAAAAATAAACAAATAGGGGTTCCG
CGCACATTTCCCCGAAAAGTGCCACCTGACGTCTAAGAAACCATTATTATCATGACATTAACCTATAAAA
ATAGGCGTATCACGAGGCCCTTTCGTCTTCACCTCGAGAAATCATAAAAAATTTATTTGCTTTGTGAGCG
GATAACAATTATAATAGATTCAATTGTGAGCGGATAACAATTTCACACAGAATTCATTAAAGAGGAGAAA
TTAACT
Features (pLannotate 1.2.2; 16 found; start..end, strand, type, name):
      1..996     +  CDS            mglB: DGAL_ECOLI - Experimental evidence at protein level: Swiss-Prot protein existence level 1. This protein is involved in the active transport of galactose and glucose. It plays a role in the chemotaxis towards the two sugars by interacting with the trg chemoreceptor. From Escherichia coli (strain K12).
   1019..1113    +  terminator     lambda t0 terminator: transcription terminator from phage lambda
   1128..1156    +  promoter       cat promoter (fragment): promoter of the E. coli cat gene encoding chloramphenicol acetyltransferase
   1157..1813    +  CDS            cat: CAT_ECOLX - Experimental evidence at protein level: Swiss-Prot protein existence level 1. This enzyme is an effector of chloramphenicol resistance in bacteria. From Escherichia coli. This protein is used as a marker in many commonly used cloning vectors, such as pACYC184.
   1881..1967    +  terminator     rrnB T1 terminator: Escherichia coli rrnB; transcription terminator T1 from the E. coli rrnB gene
   1990..2007    -  promoter       tet promoter (fragment): E. coli promoter for tetracycline efflux protein gene
   2026..2047    -  protein_bind   CAP binding site: CAP binding activates transcription in the presence of cAMP. E. coli catabolite activator protein
   2060..3142    -  CDS            lacI: lac repressor; lacI; The lac repressor binds to the lac operator to inhibit transcription in E. coli. This inhibition can be relieved by adding lactose or isopropyl-β-D-thiogalactopyranoside (IPTG).
   3143..3220    -  promoter       lacIq promoter: lacI (mutant); In the lacIq allele, a single base change in the promoter boosts expression of the lacI gene about 10-fold.
   3269..3310    +  CDS            rop (fragment): Rop protein, which maintains plasmids at low copy number; rop
   3412..3552    +  misc_feature   bom: basis of mobility region from pBR322
   3738..4326    -  rep_origin     ori: high-copy-number ColE1/pMB1/pBR322/pUC origin of replication
   4497..5357    -  CDS            AmpR: β-lactamase; bla; confers resistance to ampicillin, carbenicillin, and related antibiotics
   5358..5462    -  promoter       AmpR promoter: bla
   5572..5616    +  promoter       T5 promoter: bacteriophage T5 promoter for E. coli RNA polymerase, with embedded lac operator
   5624..5640    +  protein_bind   lac operator: The lac repressor binds to the lac operator to inhibit transcription in E. coli. This inhibition can be relieved by adding lactose or isopropyl-β-D-thiogalactopyranoside (IPTG). lac repressor encoded by lacI
