>Addgene plasmid #119862 | pAL725 | addgene full sequence | sequence record 232032 | Addgene NGS Result
CATTATTATCATGACATTAACCTATAAAAATAGGCGTATCACGAGGCCCTTTCGTCTTCACCTCGAGAAA
TCATAAAAAATTTATTTGCTTTGTGAGCGGATAACAATTATAATAGATTCAATTGTGAGCGGATAACAAT
TTCACACAGAATTCATTAAAGAGGAGAAATTAACTATGAATAAGAAGGTGTTAACCCTGTCTGCTGTGAT
GGCCAGCATGTTATTCGGTGCCGCTGCACACGCTGCTGATACTCGCATTGGTGTAACAATCTATAAGTAC
GACGATAACTTTATGTCTGTAGTGCGCAAGGCTATTGAGCAAGATGCGAAAGCCGCGCCAGATGTTCAGC
TGCTGATGAATGATTCTCAGAATGACCAGTCCAAGCAGAACGATCAGATCGACGTATTGCTGGCGAAAGG
GGTGAAGGCACTGGCAATCAACCTGGTTGACCCGGCAGCTGCGGGTACGGTGATTGAGAAAGCGCGTGGG
CAAAACGTGCCGGTGGTTTTCTTCAACAAAGAACCGTCTCGTAAGGCGCTGGATAGCTACGACAAAGCCT
ACTACGTTGGCACTGACTCCAAAGAGTCCGGCATTATTCAAGGCGATTTGATTGCTAAACACTGGGCGGC
GAATCAGGGTTGGGATCTGAACAAAGACGGTCAGATTCAGTTCGTACTGCTGAAAGGTGAACCGGGCCAT
CCGGATGCAGAAGCACGTACCACTTACGTGATTAAAGAATTGAACGATAAAGGCATCAAAACTGAACAGT
TACAGTTAGATACCGCAATGTGGGACACCGCTCAGGCGAAAGATAAGATGGACGCCTGGCTGTCTGGCCC
GAACGCCAACAAAATCGAAGTGGTTATCGCCAACAACGATGCGATGGCAATGGGCGCGGTTGAAGCGCTG
AAAGCACACAACAAGTCCAGCATTCCGGTGTTTGGCGTCGATGCGCTGCCAGAAGCGCTGGCGTGTGTGA
AATCCGGTGCACTGGCGGGCACCGTACTGAACGATGCTAACAACCAGGCGAAAGCGACCTTTGATCTGGC
GAAAAACCTGGCCGATGGTAAAGGTGCGGCTGATGGCACCAACTGGAAAATCTGCAACAAAGTGGTCCGC
GTACCTTATGTTGGCGTAGATAAAGACAACCTGGCTGAATTCAGCAAGAAATAAGCTTAATTAGCTGAGC
TTGGACTCCTGTTGATAGATCCAGTAATGACCTCAGAACTCCATCTGGATTTGTTCAGAACGCTCGGTTG
CCGCCGGGCGTTTTTTATTGGTGAGAATCCAAGCTAGCTTGGCGAGATTTTCAGGAGCTAAGGAAGCTAA
AATGGAGAAAAAAATCACTGGATATACCACCGTTGATATATCCCAATGGCATCGTAAAGAACATTTTGAG
GCATTTCAGTCAGTTGCTCAATGTACCTATAACCAGACCGTTCAGCTGGATATTACGGCCTTTTTAAAGA
CCGTAAAGAAAAATAAGCACAAGTTTTATCCGGCCTTTATTCACATTCTTGCCCGCCTGATGAATGCTCA
TCCGGAATTTCGTATGGCAATGAAAGACGGTGAGCTGGTGATATGGGATAGTGTTCACCCTTGTTACACC
GTTTTCCATGAGCAAACTGAAACGTTTTCATCGCTCTGGAGTGAATACCACGACGATTTCCGGCAGTTTC
TACACATATATTCGCAAGATGTGGCGTGTTACGGTGAAAACCTGGCCTATTTCCCTAAAGGGTTTATTGA
GAATATGTTTTTCGTCTCAGCCAATCCCTGGGTGAGTTTCACCAGTTTTGATTTAAACGTGGCCAATATG
GACAACTTCTTCGCCCCCGTTTTCACCATGGGCAAATATTATACGCAAGGCGACAAGGTGCTGATGCCGC
TGGCGATTCAGGTTCATCATGCCGTTTGTGATGGCTTCCATGTCGGCAGAATGCTTAATGAATTACAACA
GTACTGCGATGAGTGGCAGGGCGGGGCGTAATTTTTTTAAGGCAGTTATTGGTGCCCTTAAACGCCTGGG
GTAATGACTCTCTAGCTTGAGGCATCAAATAAAACGAAAGGCTCAGTCGAAAGACTGGGCCTTTCGTTTT
ATCTGTTGTTTGTCGGTGAACGCTCTCCTGAGTAGGACAAATCCGCCCTCTAGATTACGTGCAGTCGATG
ATAAGCTGTCAAACATGAGAATTGTGCCTAATGAGTGAGCTAACTTACATTAATTGCGTTGCGCTCACTG
CCCGCTTTCCAGTCGGGAAACCTGTCGTGCCAGCTGCATTAATGAATCGGCCAACGCGCGGGGAGAGGCG
GTTTGCGTATTGGGCGCCAGGGTGGTTTTTCTTTTCACCAGTGAGACGGGCAACAGCTGATTGCCCTTCA
CCGCCTGGCCCTGAGAGAGTTGCAGCAAGCGGTCCACGCTGGTTTGCCCCAGCAGGCGAAAATCCTGTTT
GATGGTGGTTAACGGCGGGATATAACATGAGCTGTCTTCGGTATCGTCGTATCCCACTACCGAGATATCC
GCACCAACGCGCAGCCCGGACTCGGTAATGGCGCGCATTGCGCCCAGCGCCATCTGATCGTTGGCAACCA
GCATCGCAGTGGGAACGATGCCCTCATTCAGCATTTGCATGGTTTGTTGAAAACCGGACATGGCACTCCA
GTCGCCTTCCCGTTCCGCTATCGGCTGAATTTGATTGCGAGTGAGATATTTATGCCAGCCAGCCAGACGC
AGACGCGCCGAGACAGAACTTAATGGGCCCGCTAACAGCGCGATTTGCTGGTGACCCAATGCGACCAGAT
GCTCCACGCCCAGTCGCGTACCGTCTTCATGGGAGAAAATAATACTGTTGATGGGTGTCTGGTCAGAGAC
ATCAAGAAATAACGCCGGAACATTAGTGCAGGCAGCTTCCACAGAAATGGCATCCTGGTCATCCAGCGGA
TAGTTAATGATCAGCCCACTGACGCGTTGCGCGAGAAGATTGTGCACCGCCGCTTTACAGGCTTCGACGC
CGCTTCGTTCTACCATCGACACCACCACGCTGGCACCCAGTTGATCGGCGCGAGATTTAATCGCCGCGAC
AATTTGCGACGGCGCGTGCAGGGCCAGACTGGAGGTGGCAACGCCAATCAGCAACGACTGTTTGCCCGCC
AGTTGTTGTGCCACGCGGTTGGGAATGTAATTCAGCTCCGCCATCGCCGCTTCCACTTTTTCCCGCGTTT
TCGCAGAAACGTGGCTGGCCTGGTTCACCACGCGGGAAACGGTCTGATAAGAGACACCGGCATACTCTGC
GACATCGTATAACGTTACTGGTTTCACATTCACCACCCTGAATTGACTCTCTTCCGGGCGCTATCATGCC
ATACCGCGAAAGGTTTTGCACCATTCGATGGTGTCGGAATTTCGGGCAGCGTTGGGTCCTGGCCACGGGT
GCGCATGATCTAGAGCTGCCTCGCGCGTTTCGGTGATGACGGTGAAAACCTCTGACACATGCAGCTCCCG
GAGACGGTCACAGCTTGTCTGTAAGCGGATGCCGGGAGCAGACAAGCCCGTCAGGGCGCGTCAGCGGGTG
TTGGCGGGTGTCGGGGCGCAGCCATGACCCAGTCACGTAGCGATAGCGGAGTGTATACTGGCTTAACTAT
GCGGCATCAGAGCAGATTGTACTGAGAGTGCACCACATGCGGTGTGAAATACCGCACAGATGCGTAAGGA
GAAAATACCGCATCAGGCGCTCTTCCGCTTCCTCGCTCACTGACTCGCTGCGCTCGGTCGTTCGGCTGCG
GCGAGCGGTATCAGCTCACTCAAAGGCGGTAATACGGTTATCCACAGAATCAGGGGATAACGCAGGAAAG
AACATGTGAGCAAAAGGCCAGCAAAAGGCCAGGAACCGTAAAAAGGCCGCGTTGCTGGCGTTTTTCCATA
GGCTCCGCCCCCCTGACGAGCATCACAAAAATCGACGCTCAAGTCAGAGGTGGCGAAACCCGACAGGACT
ATAAAGATACCAGGCGTTTCCCCCTGGAAGCTCCCTCGTGCGCTCTCCTGTTCCGACCCTGCCGCTTACC
GGATACCTGTCCGCCTTTCTCCCTTCGGGAAGCGTGGCGCTTTCTCATAGCTCACGCTGTAGGTATCTCA
GTTCGGTGTAGGTCGTTCGCTCCAAGCTGGGCTGTGTGCACGAACCCCCCGTTCAGCCCGACCGCTGCGC
CTTATCCGGTAACTATCGTCTTGAGTCCAACCCGGTAAGACACGACTTATCGCCACTGGCAGCAGCCACT
GGTAACAGGATTAGCAGAGCGAGGTATGTAGGCGGTGCTACAGAGTTCTTGAAGTGGTGGCCTAACTACG
GCTACACTAGAAGGACAGTATTTGGTATCTGCGCTCTGCTGAAGCCAGTTACCTTCGGAAAAAGAGTTGG
TAGCTCTTGATCCGGCAAACAAACCACCGCTGGTAGCGGTGGTTTTTTTGTTTGCAAGCAGCAGATTACG
CGCAGAAAAAAAGGATCTCAAGAAGATCCTTTGATCTTTTCTACGGGGTCTGACGCTCAGTGGAACGAAA
ACTCACGTTAAGGGATTTTGGTCATGAGATTATCAAAAAGGATCTTCACCTAGATCCTTTTAAATTAAAA
ATGAAGTTTTAAATCAATCTAAAGTATATATGAGTAAACTTGGTCTGACAGTTACCAATGCTTAATCAGT
GAGGCACCTATCTCAGCGATCTGTCTATTTCGTTCATCCATAGTTGCCTGACTCCCCGTCGTGTAGATAA
CTACGATACGGGAGGGCTTACCATCTGGCCCCAGTGCTGCAATGATACCGCGAGACCCACGCTCACCGGC
TCCAGATTTATCAGCAATAAACCAGCCAGCCGGAAGGGCCGAGCGCAGAAGTGGTCCTGCAACTTTATCC
GCCTCCATCCAGTCTATTAATTGTTGCCGGGAAGCTAGAGTAAGTAGTTCGCCAGTTAATAGTTTGCGCA
ACGTTGTTGCCATTGCTACAGGCATCGTGGTGTCACGCTCGTCGTTTGGTATGGCTTCATTCAGCTCCGG
TTCCCAACGATCAAGGCGAGTTACATGATCCCCCATGTTGTGCAAAAAAGCGGTTAGCTCCTTCGGTCCT
CCGATCGTTGTCAGAAGTAAGTTGGCCGCAGTGTTATCACTCATGGTTATGGCAGCACTGCATAATTCTC
TTACTGTCATGCCATCCGTAAGATGCTTTTCTGTGACTGGTGAGTACTCAACCAAGTCATTCTGAGAATA
GTGTATGCGGCGACCGAGTTGCTCTTGCCCGGCGTCAATACGGGATAATACCGCGCCACATAGCAGAACT
TTAAAAGTGCTCATCATTGGAAAACGTTCTTCGGGGCGAAAACTCTCAAGGATCTTACCGCTGTTGAGAT
CCAGTTCGATGTAACCCACTCGTGCACCCAACTGATCTTCAGCATCTTTTACTTTCACCAGCGTTTCTGG
GTGAGCAAAAACAGGAAGGCAAAATGCCGCAAAAAAGGGAATAAGGGCGACACGGAAATGTTGAATACTC
ATACTCTTCCTTTTTCAATATTATTGAAGCATTTATCAGGGTTATTGTCTCATGAGCGGATACATATTTG
AATGTATTTAGAAAAATAAACAAATAGGGGTTCCGCGCACATTTCCCCGAAAAGTGCCACCTGACGTCTA
AGAAAC
Features (pLannotate 1.2.2; 16 found; start..end, strand, type, name):
     71..115     +  promoter       T5 promoter: bacteriophage T5 promoter for E. coli RNA polymerase, with embedded lac operator
    123..139     +  protein_bind   lac operator: The lac repressor binds to the lac operator to inhibit transcription in E. coli. This inhibition can be relieved by adding lactose or isopropyl-β-D-thiogalactopyranoside (IPTG). lac repressor encoded by lacI
    176..1171    +  CDS            mglB: DGAL_ECOLI - Experimental evidence at protein level: Swiss-Prot protein existence level 1. This protein is involved in the active transport of galactose and glucose. It plays a role in the chemotaxis towards the two sugars by interacting with the trg chemoreceptor. From Escherichia coli (strain K12).
   1194..1288    +  terminator     lambda t0 terminator: transcription terminator from phage lambda
   1303..1331    +  promoter       cat promoter (fragment): promoter of the E. coli cat gene encoding chloramphenicol acetyltransferase
   1332..1988    +  CDS            cat: CAT_ECOLX - Experimental evidence at protein level: Swiss-Prot protein existence level 1. This enzyme is an effector of chloramphenicol resistance in bacteria. From Escherichia coli. This protein is used as a marker in many commonly used cloning vectors, such as pACYC184.
   2056..2142    +  terminator     rrnB T1 terminator: Escherichia coli rrnB; transcription terminator T1 from the E. coli rrnB gene
   2165..2182    -  promoter       tet promoter (fragment): E. coli promoter for tetracycline efflux protein gene
   2201..2222    -  protein_bind   CAP binding site: CAP binding activates transcription in the presence of cAMP. E. coli catabolite activator protein
   2235..3317    -  CDS            lacI: lac repressor; lacI; The lac repressor binds to the lac operator to inhibit transcription in E. coli. This inhibition can be relieved by adding lactose or isopropyl-β-D-thiogalactopyranoside (IPTG).
   3318..3395    -  promoter       lacIq promoter: lacI (mutant); In the lacIq allele, a single base change in the promoter boosts expression of the lacI gene about 10-fold.
   3444..3485    +  CDS            rop (fragment): Rop protein, which maintains plasmids at low copy number; rop
   3587..3727    +  misc_feature   bom: basis of mobility region from pBR322
   3913..4501    -  rep_origin     ori: high-copy-number ColE1/pMB1/pBR322/pUC origin of replication
   4672..5532    -  CDS            AmpR: β-lactamase; bla; confers resistance to ampicillin, carbenicillin, and related antibiotics
   5533..5637    -  promoter       AmpR promoter: bla
