[The description below was written by a language model from this plasmid's Addgene catalogue record and pLannotate feature annotations shown in this document.]
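Description:
pAL725 is a bacterial expression plasmid built on the pQE-2 backbone, from which the original 6xHis tag sequence has been removed so that the encoded protein is produced untagged. It replicates from a high-copy ColE1/pMB1-type origin and is selected with ampicillin through the bla (AmpR) gene. The feature tables also show a pBR322-derived bom region and a short rop fragment. A cat coding sequence preceded by only a fragment of its promoter sits downstream of the expression cassette, but chloramphenicol is not listed as a selection. The two sequence records (depositor and sequencing result) are both 5,676 nt and carry the same 16 features in the same order, differing only in where numbering starts.

The insert is the Escherichia coli K-12 mglB gene, which encodes the periplasmic D-galactose/methyl-galactoside binding protein of the Mgl ABC transporter. It is cloned in its precursor form and carries two cysteine substitutions, L244C and D287C. Transcription is driven by the phage T5 promoter, which is recognised by the host E. coli RNA polymerase, so no DE3 lysogen is needed. The promoter has an embedded lac operator and is followed by a second one, and the cassette ends at the lambda t0 terminator, with rrnB T1 after cat. A plasmid-borne lacI gene under the lacIq promoter supplies high levels of repressor, keeping expression off until IPTG is added.

The record indicates that the plasmid is used to produce the unprocessed precursor of the galactose-binding protein. The associated work concerns reconstitution of the SecYEG–SecA translocon, which suggests the precursor serves as a translocation substrate. The record does not state the purpose of the paired cysteines.
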