Addgene plasmid #119862: pAL725
Purpose: precusor D-galactose/methyl-galactoside ABC transporter periplasmic binding protein, mglB, L244C, D287C
Depositing lab: Linda Randall. Depositing organization: University of Missouri at Columbia. Publication: Co-assembly of SecYEG and SecA fully restores the properties of the native translocon. Bariya P, Randall LL. J Bacteriol. 2018 Oct 1. pii: JB.00493-18. doi: 10.1128/JB.00493-18. PubMed 30275279.
Backbone
  Vector backbone: pQE-2
  Backbone manufacturer: QIAgen
  Backbone size w/o insert (bp): 4758
  Total vector size (bp): 5676
  Modifications to backbone: remove Histidine tag
  Vector type: Bacterial Expression
Growth in bacteria
  Bacterial resistance: Ampicillin, 100 μg/mL
  Growth temperature: 30°C
  Growth strain: MM52
  Growth instructions: lambda DE3 lysogen not required Change media and shift temperature to 39 degrees with IPTG added to produce the precursor proteins
  Copy number: High Copy
Gene/Insert
  Gene/Insert name: D-galactose/methyl-galactoside ABC transporter periplasmic binding protein, mglB, L244C, D287C (alt name: ECK2143)
  Species: Escherichia coli str. K-12
  Mutation: Leucine 244 to Cysteine, Aspartate 287 to Cysteine
  GenBank ID: 949041
  Entrez Gene: mglB (a.k.a. b2150, ECK2143)
  Promoter: T5
  Tag / fusion protein: none
  Cloning method: Ligation Independent Cloning
  Sequencing primers: 5′ 5' - GCGGCGAATCAGGGTGG - 3'; 3′ unknown
Terms and licenses: Academic/Nonprofit Terms; Industry Terms: Not Available to Industry
Depositor comments: Vector contains T5 promoter, lac operator, laclq repressor gene and Col E1 origin of replication. The original 6xHis tag sequence of pQE-2 has been removed from this construct.
How to cite: pAL725 was a gift from Linda Randall (Addgene plasmid # 119862 ; http://n2t.net/addgene:119862 ; RRID:Addgene_119862)
